>Addgene plasmid #118869 | pOCC207 | depositor full sequence | sequence record 224659 | Full Sequence
AGCTGCCACCATTTTGTTCGCCCAGGACTCTAGCTATAGTTCTAGTGGTTGGCTACGTATACTCCGGAAT
ATTAATAGATCATGGAGATAATTAAAATGATAACCATCTCGCAAATAAATAAGTATTTTACTGTTTTCGT
AACAGTTTTGTAATAAAAAAACCTATAAATATTCCGGATTATTCATACCGTCCCACCATCGGGCGCGGAT
CGCCACCATGGGCAGCAGCCATCACCATCACCATCACAGCAGCGGCAGACTGGAAGTTCTGTTCCAGGGG
CCGATGGTGAGCAAGGGCGAGGAGGATAACATGGCCATCATCAAGGAGTTCATGCGCTTCAAGGTGCACA
TGGAGGGCTCCGTGAACGGCCACGAGTTCGAGATCGAGGGCGAGGGCGAGGGCCGCCCCTACGAGGGCAC
CCAGACCGCCAAGCTGAAGGTGACCAAGGGTGGCCCCCTGCCCTTCGCCTGGGACATCCTGTCCCCTCAG
TTCATGTACGGCTCCAAGGCCTACGTGAAGCACCCCGCCGACATCCCCGACTACTTGAAGCTGTCCTTCC
CCGAGGGCTTCAAGTGGGAGCGCGTGATGAACTTCGAGGACGGCGGCGTGGTGACCGTGACCCAGGACTC
CTCCCTGCAGGACGGCGAGTTCATCTACAAGGTGAAGCTGCGCGGCACCAACTTCCCCTCCGACGGCCCC
GTAATGCAGAAGAAGACGATGGGCTGGGAGGCCTCCTCCGAGCGGATGTACCCCGAGGACGGCGCCCTGA
AGGGCGAGATCAAGCAGAGGCTGAAGCTGAAGGACGGCGGCCACTACGACGCTGAGGTCAAGACCACCTA
CAAGGCCAAGAAGCCCGTGCAGCTGCCCGGCGCCTACAACGTCAACATCAAGTTGGACATCACCTCCCAC
AACGAGGACTACACCATCGTGGAACAGTACGAACGCGCCGAGGGCCGCCACTCCACCGGCGGCATGGACG
AGCTGTACAAGGGATCCGCTGGCTCCGCTGCTGGTTCTGGCGCGGCCGCAAGCGCTATGGCCACAACCTG
TTACATTGCACAAGATAAAAATATATCATCACGAACAGTAAAACTGTCTGCTTACATAAACAGTAATACA
AGGGGTGTTATGCAGTTTAAGGTTTACACCTATAAAAGAGAGAGCCGTTATCGTCTGTTTGTGGATGTAC
AGAGTGATATTATTGACACGCCCGGGCGACGGATGGTGATCCCCCTGGCCAGTGCCCGTCTGCTGTCAGA
TAAAGTCTCCCGTGAACTTTACCCGGTGGTGCATATCGGGGATGAAAGCTGGCGCATGATGACCACCGAT
ATGGCCAGTGTGCCGGTCTCCGTTATCGGGGAAGAAGTGGCTGATCTCAGCCACCGCGAAAATGACATCA
AAAACGCCATTAACCTGATGTTCTGGGGAATATAAATGTCAGGCTCCCTTATACACAGCCAGTGGCGCGC
CGTAATAGAAGCTTGTCGAGAAGTACTAGAGGATCATAATCAGCCATACCACATTTGTAGAGGTTTTACT
TGCTTTAAAAAACCTCCCACACCTCCCCCTGAACCTGAAACATAAAATGAATGCAATTGTTGTTGTTAAC
TTGTTTATTGCAGCTTATAATGGTTACAAATAAAGCAATAGCATCACAAATTTCACAAATAAAGCATTTT
TTTCACTGCATTCTAGTTGTGGTTTGTCCAAACTCATCAATGTATCTTATCATGTCTGGATCTGATCACT
GCTTGAGCCTAGGAGATCCGAACCAGATAAGTGAAAGCCTGCATCCGCAGATCTTAATTAATAAAACACG
ATACATTGTTATTAGTACATTTATTAAGCGCTAGATTCTGTGCGTTGTTGATTTACAGACAATTGTTGTA
CGTATTTTAATAATTCATTAAATTTATAATCTTTAGGGTGGTATGTTAGAGCGAAAATCAAATGATTTTC
AGCGTCTTTATATCTGAATTTAAATATTAAATCCTCAATAGATTTGTAAAATAGGTTTCGATTAGTTTCA
AACAAGGGTTGTTTTTCCGAACCGATGGCTGGACTATCTAATGGATTTTCGCTCAACGCCACAAAACTTG
CCAAATCTTGTAGCAGCAATCTAGCTTTGTCGATATTCGTTTGTGTTTTGTTTTGTAATAAAGGTTCGAC
GTCGTTCAAAATATTATGCGCTTTTGTATTTCTTTCATCACTGTCGTTAGTGTACAATTGACTCGACGTA
AACACGTTAAATAACGCTTGGACATATTTAACATCGGGCGTGTTAGCTTTATTAGGCCGATTATCGTCGT
CGTCCCAACCCTCGTCGTTAGAAGTTGCTTCCGAAGACGATTTTGCCATAGCCACACGACGCCTATTAAT
TGTGTCGGCTAACACGTCCGCGATCAAATTTGTAGTTGAGCTTTTTGGGCCTCATGGGCCTTCCGCTCAC
TGCCCGCTTTCCAGTCGGGAAACCTGTCGTGCCAGCTGCATTAACATGGTCATAGCTGTTTCCTTGCGTA
TTGGGCGCTCTCCGCTTCCTCGCTCACTGACTCGCTGCGCTCGGTCGTTCGGGTAAAGCCTGGGGTGCCT
AATGAGCAAAAGGCCAGCAAAAGGCCAGGAACCGTAAAAAGGCCGCGTTGCTGGCGTTTTTCCATAGGCT
CCGCCCCCCTGACGAGCATCACAAAAATCGACGCTCAAGTCAGAGGTGGCGAAACCCGACAGGACTATAA
AGATACCAGGCGTTTCCCCCTGGAAGCTCCCTCGTGCGCTCTCCTGTTCCGACCCTGCCGCTTACCGGAT
ACCTGTCCGCCTTTCTCCCTTCGGGAAGCGTGGCGCTTTCTCATAGCTCACGCTGTAGGTATCTCAGTTC
GGTGTAGGTCGTTCGCTCCAAGCTGGGCTGTGTGCACGAACCCCCCGTTCAGCCCGACCGCTGCGCCTTA
TCCGGTAACTATCGTCTTGAGTCCAACCCGGTAAGACACGACTTATCGCCACTGGCAGCAGCCACTGGTA
ACAGGATTAGCAGAGCGAGGTATGTAGGCGGTGCTACAGAGTTCTTGAAGTGGTGGCCTAACTACGGCTA
CACTAGAAGAACAGTATTTGGTATCTGCGCTCTGCTGAAGCCAGTTACCTTCGGAAAAAGAGTTGGTAGC
TCTTGATCCGGCAAACAAACCACCGCTGGTAGCGGTGGTTTTTTTGTTTGCAAGCAGCAGATTACGCGCA
GAAAAAAAGGATCTCAAGAAGATCCTTTGATCTTTTCTACGGGGTCTGACGCTCAGTGGAACGAAAACTC
ACGTTAAGGGATTTTGGTCATGAGATTATCAAAAAGGATCTTCACCTAGATCCTTTTAAATTAAAAATGA
AGTTTTAAATCAATCTAAAGTATATATGAGTAAACTTGGTCTGACAGTTACCAATGCTTAATCAGTGAGG
CACCTATCTCAGCGATCTGTCTATTTCGTTCATCCATAGTTGCCTGACTCCCCGTCGTGTAGATAACTAC
GATACGGGAGGGCTTACCATCTGGCCCCAGTGCTGCAATGATACCGCGAGACCCACGCTCACCGGCTCCA
GATTTATCAGCAATAAACCAGCCAGCCGGAAGGGCCGAGCGCAGAAGTGGTCCTGCAACTTTATCCGCCT
CCATCCAGTCTATTAATTGTTGCCGGGAAGCTAGAGTAAGTAGTTCGCCAGTTAATAGTTTGCGCAACGT
TGTTGCCATTGCTGCAGGCATCGTGGTGTCACGCTCGTCGTTTGGTATGGCTTCATTCAGCTCCGGTTCC
CAACGATCAAGGCGAGTTACATGATCCCCCATGTTGTGCAAAAAAGCGGTTAGCTCCTTCGGTCCTCCGA
TCGTTGTCAGAAGTAAGTTGGCCGCAGTGTTATCACTCATGGTTATGGCAGCACTGCATAATTCTCTTAC
TGTCATGCCATCCGTAAGATGCTTTTCTGTGACTGGTGAGTACTCAACCAAGTCATTCTGAGAATAGTGT
ATGCGGCGACCGAGTTGCTCTTGCCCGGCGTCAACACGGGATAATACCGCGCCACATAGCAGAACTTTAA
AAGTGCTCATCATTGGAAAACGTTCTTCGGGGCGAAAACTCTCAAGGATCTTACCGCTGTTGAGATCCAG
TTCGATGTAACCCACTCGTGCACCCAACTGATCTTCAGCATCTTTTACTTTCACCAGCGTTTCTGGGTGA
GCAAAAACAGGAAGGCAAAATGCCGCAAAAAAGGGAATAAGGGCGACACGGAAATGTTGAATACTCATTA
CTCTTCCTTTTTCAATATTATTGAAGCATTTATCAGGGTTATTGTCTCATGAGCGGATACATATTTGAAT
GTATTTAGAAAAATAAACAAATAGGGGTTCCGCGCACATTTCCCCGAAAAGTGCCACCTAAATTGTAAGC
GTTAATATTTTGTTAAAATTCGCGTTAAATTTTTGTTAAATCAGCTCATTTTTTAACCAATAGGCCGAAA
TCGGCAAAATCCCTTATAAATCAAAAGAATAGACCGAGATAGGGTTGAGTGGCCGCTACAGGGCGCTCCC
ATTCGCCATTCAGGCTGCGCAACTGTTGGGAAGGGCGTTTCGGTGCGGGCCTCTTCGCTATTACGCCAGC
TGGCGAAAGGGGGATGTGCTGCAAGGCGATTAAGTTGGGTAACGCCAGGGTTTTCCCAGTCACGACGTTG
TAAAACGACGGCCAGTGAGCGCGACGTAATACGACTCACTATAGGGCGAATTGGCGGAAGGCCGTCAAGG
CCGTGACGTTAAAACTATTAAGCCATCCAATCGACCGTTAGTCGAATCAGGACCGCTGGTGCGAGAAGCC
GCGAAGTATGGCGAATGCATCGTATAACGTGTGGAGTCCGCTCATTAGAGCGTCATGTTTAGACAAGAAA
GCTACATATTTAATTGATCCCGATGATTTTATTGATAAATTGACCCTAACTCCATACACGGTATTCTACA
ATGGCGGGGTTTTGGTCAAAATTTCCGGACTGCGATTGTACATGCTGTTAACGGCTCCGCCCACTATTAA
TGAAATTAAAAATTCCAATTTTAAAAAACGCAGCAAGAGAAACATTTGTATGAAAGAATGCGTAGAAGGA
AAGAAAAATGTCGTGGACATGCTGAACAACAAGATTAATATGCCTCCGTGTATAAAAAAAATATTGAACG
ATTTGAAAGAAAACAATGTACCGCGCGGCGGTATGTACAGGAAGAGGTTTATACTAAACTGTTACATTGC
AAACGTGGTTTCGTGTGCCAAGTGTGAAAACCGATGTTTAATCAAGGCTCTGACGCATTTCTACAACCAC
GACTCCAAGTGTGTGGGTGAAGTCATGCATCTTTTAATCAAATCCCAAGATGTGTATAAACCACCAAACT
GCCAAAAAATGAAAACTGTGGACAAGCTCTGTCCGTTTGCTGGCAACTGCAAGGGTCTCAATCCTATTTG
TAATTATTGAATAATAAAACAATTATAAATGCTAAATTTGTTTTTTATTAACGATACAAACCAAACGCAA
CAAGAACATTTGTAGTATTATCTATAATTGAAAACGCGTAGTTATAATCGCTGAGGTAATATTTAAAATC
ATTTTCAAATGATTCACAGTTAATTTGCGACAATATAATTTTATTTTCACATAAACTAGACGCCTTGTCG
TCTTCTTCTTCGTATTCCTTCTCTTTTTCATTTTTCTCCTCATAAAAATTAACATAGTTATTATCGTATC
CATATATGTATCTATCGTATAGAGTAAATTTTTTGTTGTCATAAATATATATGTCTTTTTTAATGGGGTG
TATAGTACCGCTGCGCATAGTTTTTCTGTAATTTACAACAGTGCTATTTTCTGGTAGTTCTTCGGAGTGT
GTTGCTTTAATTATTAAATTTATATAATCAATGAATTTGGGATCGTCGGTTTTGTACAATATGTTGCCGG
CATAGTACGCAGCTTCTTCTAGTTCAATTACACCATTTTTTAGCAGCACCGGATTAACATAACTTTCCAA
AATGTTGTACGAACCGTTAAACAAAAACAGTTCACCTCCCTTTTCTATACTATTGTCTGCGAGCAGTTGT
TTGTTGTTAAAAATAACAGCCATTGTAATGAGACGCACAAACTAATATCACA
Features (pLannotate 1.2.2; 17 found; start..end, strand, type, name):
     79..170     +  promoter       polyhedrin promoter: polh from Autographa californica; promoter for the baculovirus polyhedrin gene
    230..247     +  CDS            7xHis (fragment): 6xHis affinity tag
    284..991     +  CDS            mCherry: mCherry is a basic (constitutively fluorescent) red fluorescent protein published in 2004, derived from Discosoma sp.. It is reported to be a very rapidly-maturing monomer with low acid sensitivity.
   1130..1432    +  CDS            ccdB: CCDB_ECOLI - Also known as G, letB, letD. Experimental evidence at protein level: Swiss-Prot protein existence level 1. Toxic component of a type II toxin-antitoxin (TA) system, functioning in plasmid maintainence. Responsible for the post- segregational killing (PSK) of plasmid-free cells, also referred to as a plasmid addiction system. Half-life of over 2 hours. Cell killing by CcdB is accompanied by filamentation, defects in chromosome and plasmid segregation, defects in cell division, formation of anucleate cells, decreased DNA synthesis and plasmid loss. Interferes with the activity of DN
   1502..1585    +  CDS            large T antigen (fragment): large T antigen from SV40 (simian virus 40)
   1608..1742    +  polyA_signal   SV40 poly(A) signal: SV40 polyadenylation signal
   1815..2187    +  3'UTR          polyhedrin 3' UTR: 3' UTR from the Autographa californica nucleopolyhedrovirus polyhedrin gene (Suzuki et al., 2006)
   2447..2494    -  CDS            lacI (fragment): lac repressor; lacI; The lac repressor binds to the lac operator to inhibit transcription in E. coli. This inhibition can be relieved by adding lactose or isopropyl-β-D-thiogalactopyranoside (IPTG).
   2531..2571    -  rep_origin     RSF ori (fragment): Plasmids containing the RSF 1030 origin of replication can be propagated in E. coli cells that contain additional plasmids with compatible origins.
   2649..3237    -  rep_origin     ori: high-copy-number ColE1/pMB1/pBR322/pUC origin of replication
   3408..4268    -  CDS            AmpR: β-lactamase; bla; confers resistance to ampicillin, carbenicillin, and related antibiotics
   4270..4374    -  promoter       AmpR promoter: bla
   4400..4531    -  rep_origin     M13 ori (fragment): M13 bacteriophage origin of replication; arrow indicates direction of (+) strand synthesis
   4552..4708    -  CDS            lacZα (fragment): LacZα fragment of β-galactosidase; lacZ fragment
   4717..4735    +  promoter       T7 promoter: promoter for bacteriophage T7 RNA polymerase
   4838..5467    +  CDS            LEF-2: LEF2_NPVAC - Experimental evidence at protein level: Swiss-Prot protein existence level 1. Plays an essential role in viral DNA replication. Does not seem to participate in the initiation step but is rather important for the amplification of DNA. Also required for expression from the vp39 and polh promoters. From Autographa californica nuclear polyhedrosis virus (AcMNPV).
   5508..6113    +  CDS            ORF603: baculovirus ORF603 protein
