>Addgene plasmid #118869 | pOCC207 | addgene full sequence | sequence record 232318 | Addgene NGS Result
ATTCCGGATTATTCATACCGTCCCACCATCGGGCGCGGATCGCCACCATGGGCAGCAGCCATCACCATCA
CCATCACAGCAGCGGCAGACTGGAAGTTCTGTTCCAGGGGCCGATGGTGAGCAAGGGCGAGGAGGATAAC
ATGGCCATCATCAAGGAGTTCATGCGCTTCAAGGTGCACATGGAGGGCTCCGTGAACGGCCACGAGTTCG
AGATCGAGGGCGAGGGCGAGGGCCGCCCCTACGAGGGCACCCAGACCGCCAAGCTGAAGGTGACCAAGGG
TGGCCCCCTGCCCTTCGCCTGGGACATCCTGTCCCCTCAGTTCATGTACGGCTCCAAGGCCTACGTGAAG
CACCCCGCCGACATCCCCGACTACTTGAAGCTGTCCTTCCCCGAGGGCTTCAAGTGGGAGCGCGTGATGA
ACTTCGAGGACGGCGGCGTGGTGACCGTGACCCAGGACTCCTCCCTGCAGGACGGCGAGTTCATCTACAA
GGTGAAGCTGCGCGGCACCAACTTCCCCTCCGACGGCCCCGTAATGCAGAAGAAGACGATGGGCTGGGAG
GCCTCCTCCGAGCGGATGTACCCCGAGGACGGCGCCCTGAAGGGCGAGATCAAGCAGAGGCTGAAGCTGA
AGGACGGCGGCCACTACGACGCTGAGGTCAAGACCACCTACAAGGCCAAGAAGCCCGTGCAGCTGCCCGG
CGCCTACAACGTCAACATCAAGTTGGACATCACCTCCCACAACGAGGACTACACCATCGTGGAACAGTAC
GAACGCGCCGAGGGCCGCCACTCCACCGGCGGCATGGACGAGCTGTACAAGGGATCCGCTGGCTCCGCTG
CTGGTTCTGGCGCGGCCGCAAGCGCTATGGCCACAACCTGTTACATTGCACAAGATAAAAATATATCATC
ACGAACAGTAAAACTGTCTGCTTACATAAACAGTAATACAAGGGGTGTTATGCAGTTTAAGGTTTACACC
TATAAAAGAGAGAGCCGTTATCGTCTGTTTGTGGATGTACAGAGTGATATTATTGACACGCCCGGGCGAC
GGATGGTGATCCCCCTGGCCAGTGCCCGTCTGCTGTCAGATAAAGTCTCCCGTGAACTTTACCCGGTGGT
GCATATCGGGGATGAAAGCTGGCGCATGATGACCACCGATATGGCCAGTGTGCCGGTCTCCGTTATCGGG
GAAGAAGTGGCTGATCTCAGCCACCGCGAAAATGACATCAAAAACGCCATTAACCTGATGTTCTGGGGAA
TATAAATGTCAGGCTCCCTTATACACAGCCAGTGGCGCGCCGTAATAGAAGCTTGTCGAGAAGTACTAGA
GGATCATAATCAGCCATACCACATTTGTAGAGGTTTTACTTGCTTTAAAAAACCTCCCACACCTCCCCCT
GAACCTGAAACATAAAATGAATGCAATTGTTGTTGTTAACTTGTTTATTGCAGCTTATAATGGTTACAAA
TAAAGCAATAGCATCACAAATTTCACAAATAAAGCATTTTTTTCACTGCATTCTAGTTGTGGTTTGTCCA
AACTCATCAATGTATCTTATCATGTCTGGATCTGATCACTGCTTGAGCCTAGGAGATCCGAACCAGATAA
GTGAAAGCCTGCATCCGCAGATCTTAATTAATAAAACACGATACATTGTTATTAGTACATTTATTAAGCG
CTAGATTCTGTGCGTTGTTGATTTACAGACAATTGTTGTACGTATTTTAATAATTCATTAAATTTATAAT
CTTTAGGGTGGTATGTTAGAGCGAAAATCAAATGATTTTCAGCGTCTTTATATCTGAATTTAAATATTAA
ATCCTCAATAGATTTGTAAAATAGGTTTCGATTAGTTTCAAACAAGGGTTGTTTTTCCGAACCGATGGCT
GGACTATCTAATGGATTTTCGCTCAACGCCACAAAACTTGCCAAATCTTGTAGCAGCAATCTAGCTTTGT
CGATATTCGTTTGTGTTTTGTTTTGTAATAAAGGTTCGACGTCGTTCAAAATATTATGCGCTTTTGTATT
TCTTTCATCACTGTCGTTAGTGTACAATTGACTCGACGTAAACACGTTAAATAACGCTTGGACATATTTA
ACATCGGGCGTGTTAGCTTTATTAGGCCGATTATCGTCGTCGTCCCAACCCTCGTCGTTAGAAGTTGCTT
CCGAAGACGATTTTGCCATAGCCACACGACGCCTATTAATTGTGTCGGCTAACACGTCCGCGATCAAATT
TGTAGTTGAGCTTTTTGGGCCTCATGGGCCTTCCGCTCACTGCCCGCTTTCCAGTCGGGAAACCTGTCGT
GCCAGCTGCATTAACATGGTCATAGCTGTTTCCTTGCGTATTGGGCGCTCTCCGCTTCCTCGCTCACTGA
CTCGCTGCGCTCGGTCGTTCGGGTAAAGCCTGGGGTGCCTAATGAGCAAAAGGCCAGCAAAAGGCCAGGA
ACCGTAAAAAGGCCGCGTTGCTGGCGTTTTTCCATAGGCTCCGCCCCCCTGACGAGCATCACAAAAATCG
ACGCTCAAGTCAGAGGTGGCGAAACCCGACAGGACTATAAAGATACCAGGCGTTTCCCCCTGGAAGCTCC
CTCGTGCGCTCTCCTGTTCCGACCCTGCCGCTTACCGGATACCTGTCCGCCTTTCTCCCTTCGGGAAGCG
TGGCGCTTTCTCATAGCTCACGCTGTAGGTATCTCAGTTCGGTGTAGGTCGTTCGCTCCAAGCTGGGCTG
TGTGCACGAACCCCCCGTTCAGCCCGACCGCTGCGCCTTATCCGGTAACTATCGTCTTGAGTCCAACCCG
GTAAGACACGACTTATCGCCACTGGCAGCAGCCACTGGTAACAGGATTAGCAGAGCGAGGTATGTAGGCG
GTGCTACAGAGTTCTTGAAGTGGTGGCCTAACTACGGCTACACTAGAAGAACAGTATTTGGTATCTGCGC
TCTGCTGAAGCCAGTTACCTTCGGAAAAAGAGTTGGTAGCTCTTGATCCGGCAAACAAACCACCGCTGGT
AGCGGTGGTTTTTTTGTTTGCAAGCAGCAGATTACGCGCAGAAAAAAAGGATCTCAAGAAGATCCTTTGA
TCTTTTCTACGGGGTCTGACGCTCAGTGGAACGAAAACTCACGTTAAGGGATTTTGGTCATGAGATTATC
AAAAAGGATCTTCACCTAGATCCTTTTAAATTAAAAATGAAGTTTTAAATCAATCTAAAGTATATATGAG
TAAACTTGGTCTGACAGTTACCAATGCTTAATCAGTGAGGCACCTATCTCAGCGATCTGTCTATTTCGTT
CATCCATAGTTGCCTGACTCCCCGTCGTGTAGATAACTACGATACGGGAGGGCTTACCATCTGGCCCCAG
TGCTGCAATGATACCGCGAGAACCACGCTCACCGGCTCCAGATTTATCAGCAATAAACCAGCCAGCCGGA
AGGGCCGAGCGCAGAAGTGGTCCTGCAACTTTATCCGCCTCCATCCAGTCTATTAATTGTTGCCGGGAAG
CTAGAGTAAGTAGTTCGCCAGTTAATAGTTTGCGCAACGTTGTTGCCATTGCTACAGGCATCGTGGTGTC
ACGCTCGTCGTTTGGTATGGCTTCATTCAGCTCCGGTTCCCAACGATCAAGGCGAGTTACATGATCCCCC
ATGTTGTGCAAAAAAGCGGTTAGCTCCTTCGGTCCTCCGATCGTTGTCAGAAGTAAGTTGGCCGCAGTGT
TATCACTCATGGTTATGGCAGCACTGCATAATTCTCTTACTGTCATGCCATCCGTAAGATGCTTTTCTGT
GACTGGTGAGTACTCAACCAAGTCATTCTGAGAATAGTGTATGCGGCGACCGAGTTGCTCTTGCCCGGCG
TCAATACGGGATAATACCGCGCCACATAGCAGAACTTTAAAAGTGCTCATCATTGGAAAACGTTCTTCGG
GGCGAAAACTCTCAAGGATCTTACCGCTGTTGAGATCCAGTTCGATGTAACCCACTCGTGCACCCAACTG
ATCTTCAGCATCTTTTACTTTCACCAGCGTTTCTGGGTGAGCAAAAACAGGAAGGCAAAATGCCGCAAAA
AAGGGAATAAGGGCGACACGGAAATGTTGAATACTCATACTCTTCCTTTTTCAATATTATTGAAGCATTT
ATCAGGGTTATTGTCTCATGAGCGGATACATATTTGAATGTATTTAGAAAAATAAACAAATAGGGGTTCC
GCGCACATTTCCCCGAAAAGTGCCACCTAAATTGTAAGCGTTAATATTTTGTTAAAATTCGCGTTAAATT
TTTGTTAAATCAGCTCATTTTTTAACCAATAGGCCGAAATCGGCAAAATCCCTTATAAATCAAAAGAATA
GACCGAGATAGGGTTGAGTGGCCGCTACAGGGCGCTCCCATTCGCCATTCAGGCTGCGCAACTGTTGGGA
AGGGCGTTTCGGTGCGGGCCTCTTCGCTATTACGCCAGCTGGCGAAAGGGGGATGTGCTGCAAGGCGATT
AAGTTGGGTAACGCCAGGGTTTTCCCAGTCACGACGTTGTAAAACGACGGCCAGTGAGCGCGACGTAATA
CGACTCACTATAGGGCGAATTGGCGGAAGGCCGTCAAGGCCGTGACGTTAAAACTATTAAGCCATCCAAT
CGACCGTTAGTCGAATCAGGACCGCTGGTGCGAGAAGCCGCGAAGTATGGCGAATGCATCGTATAACGTG
TGGAGTCCGCTCATTAGAGCGTCATGTTTAGACAAGAAAGCTACATATTTAATTGATCCCGATGATTTTA
TTGATAAATTGACCCTAACTCCATACACGGTATTCTACAATGGCGGGGTTTTGGTCAAAATTTCCGGACT
GCGATTGTACATGCTGTTAACGGCTCCGCCCACTATTAATGAAATTAAAAATTCCAATTTTAAAAAACGC
AGCAAGAGAAACATTTGTATGAAAGAATGCGTAGAAGGAAAGAAAAATGTCGTGGACATGCTGAACAACA
AGATTAATATGCCTCCGTGTATAAAAAAAATATTGAACGATTTGAAAGAAAACAATGTACCGCGCGGCGG
TATGTACAGGAAGAGGTTTATACTAAACTGTTACATTGCAAACGTGGTTTCGTGTGCCAAGTGTGAAAAC
CGATGTTTAATCAAGGCTCTGACGCATTTCTACAACCACGACTCCAAGTGTGTGGGTGAAGTCATGCATC
TTTTAATCAAATCCCAAGATGTGTATAAACCACCAAACTGCCAAAAAATGAAAACTGTGGACAAGCTCTG
TCCGTTTGCTGGCAACTGCAAGGGTCTCAATCCTATTTGTAATTATTGAATAATAAAACAATTATAAATG
CTAAATTTGTTTTTTATTAACGATACAAACCAAACGCAACAAGAACATTTGTAGTATTATCTATAATTGA
AAACGCGTAGTTATAATCGCTGAGGTAATATTTAAAATCATTTTCAAATGATTCACAGTTAATTTGCGAC
AATATAATTTTATTTTCACATAAACTAGACGCCTTGTCGTCTTCTTCTTCGTATTCCTTCTCTTTTTCAT
TTTTCTCCTCATAAAAATTAACATAGTTATTATCGTATCCATATATGTATCTATCGTATAGAGTAAATTT
TTTGTTGTCATAAATATATATGTCTTTTTTAATGGGGTGTATAGTACCGCTGCGCATAGTTTTTCTGTAA
TTTACAACAGTGCTATTTTCTGGTAGTTCTTCGGAGTGTGTTGCTTTAATTATTAAATTTATATAATCAA
TGAATTTGGGATCGTCGGTTTTGTACAATATGTTGCCGGCATAGTACGCAGCTTCTTCTAGTTCAATTAC
ACCATTTTTTAGCAGCACCGGATTAACATAACTTTCCAAAATGTTGTACGAACCGTTAAACAAAAACAGT
TCACCTCCCTTTTCTATACTATTGTCTGCGAGCAGTTGTTTGTTGTTAAAAATAACAGCCATTGTAATGA
GACGCACAAACTAATATCACAAGCTGCCACCATTTTGTTCGCCCAGGACTCTAGCTATAGTTCTAGTGGT
TGGCTACGTATACTCCGGAATATTAATAGATCATGGAGATAATTAAAATGATAACCATCTCGCAAATAAA
TAAGTATTTTACTGTTTTCGTAACAGTTTTGTAATAAAAAAACCTATAAAT
Features (pLannotate 1.2.2; 17 found; start..end, strand, type, name):
     60..77      +  CDS            7xHis (fragment): 6xHis affinity tag
    114..821     +  CDS            mCherry: mCherry is a basic (constitutively fluorescent) red fluorescent protein published in 2004, derived from Discosoma sp.. It is reported to be a very rapidly-maturing monomer with low acid sensitivity.
    960..1262    +  CDS            ccdB: CCDB_ECOLI - Also known as G, letB, letD. Experimental evidence at protein level: Swiss-Prot protein existence level 1. Toxic component of a type II toxin-antitoxin (TA) system, functioning in plasmid maintainence. Responsible for the post- segregational killing (PSK) of plasmid-free cells, also referred to as a plasmid addiction system. Half-life of over 2 hours. Cell killing by CcdB is accompanied by filamentation, defects in chromosome and plasmid segregation, defects in cell division, formation of anucleate cells, decreased DNA synthesis and plasmid loss. Interferes with the activity of DN
   1332..1415    +  CDS            large T antigen (fragment): large T antigen from SV40 (simian virus 40)
   1438..1572    +  polyA_signal   SV40 poly(A) signal: SV40 polyadenylation signal
   1645..2017    +  3'UTR          polyhedrin 3' UTR: 3' UTR from the Autographa californica nucleopolyhedrovirus polyhedrin gene (Suzuki et al., 2006)
   2277..2324    -  CDS            lacI (fragment): lac repressor; lacI; The lac repressor binds to the lac operator to inhibit transcription in E. coli. This inhibition can be relieved by adding lactose or isopropyl-β-D-thiogalactopyranoside (IPTG).
   2361..2401    -  rep_origin     RSF ori (fragment): Plasmids containing the RSF 1030 origin of replication can be propagated in E. coli cells that contain additional plasmids with compatible origins.
   2479..3067    -  rep_origin     ori: high-copy-number ColE1/pMB1/pBR322/pUC origin of replication
   3238..4098    -  CDS            AmpR: β-lactamase; bla; confers resistance to ampicillin, carbenicillin, and related antibiotics
   4099..4203    -  promoter       AmpR promoter: bla
   4229..4360    -  rep_origin     M13 ori (fragment): M13 bacteriophage origin of replication; arrow indicates direction of (+) strand synthesis
   4381..4537    -  CDS            lacZα (fragment): LacZα fragment of β-galactosidase; lacZ fragment
   4546..4564    +  promoter       T7 promoter: promoter for bacteriophage T7 RNA polymerase
   4667..5296    +  CDS            LEF-2: LEF2_NPVAC - Experimental evidence at protein level: Swiss-Prot protein existence level 1. Plays an essential role in viral DNA replication. Does not seem to participate in the initiation step but is rather important for the amplification of DNA. Also required for expression from the vp39 and polh promoters. From Autographa californica nuclear polyhedrosis virus (AcMNPV).
   5337..5942    +  CDS            ORF603: baculovirus ORF603 protein
   6050..6141    +  promoter       polyhedrin promoter: polh from Autographa californica; promoter for the baculovirus polyhedrin gene
