[The description below was written by a language model from this plasmid's Addgene catalogue record and pLannotate feature annotations shown in this document.]
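Description:
pOCC207 is a baculovirus transfer (shuttle) vector built on the pOET1 backbone and belonging to the FlexiBAC system. It is intended for making recombinant baculovirus with a FlashBac-type bacmid and expressing proteins in insect cells. In E. coli it replicates from a high-copy ColE1/pUC-type origin and is selected with ampicillin through the bla gene. Because it carries the toxic ccdB gene, the empty vector is propagated in the ccdB-tolerant strain DB3.1. The two sequence records (about 6.1 kb, differing by one nucleotide and in their start point) show the same set of annotated features. These include short remnants of lacI, lacZα, M13 and RSF origins and a T7 promoter, which appear to be backbone leftovers.

The expression cassette is driven by the AcMNPV polyhedrin (polH) promoter, a very late and very strong viral promoter. It encodes an N-terminal His6 tag, a 3C protease cleavage site (stated in the catalogue entry, not annotated in the tables) and mCherry. These are followed by a NotI–ccdB–AscI stuffer, a stop codon and a HindIII site. A gene of interest is cloned between NotI and AscI, displacing ccdB, so non-recombinant plasmids are counter-selected in ordinary E. coli strains. The product is a His6-3C-mCherry-tagged fusion protein that can be purified by metal affinity, tracked by red fluorescence, and freed of its His tag by 3C cleavage. Downstream lie an SV40 polyadenylation signal and the polyhedrin 3′ UTR. Upstream of the promoter, the LEF-2 and ORF603 sequences form one viral flank for homologous recombination of the cassette into the polyhedrin locus of the bacmid. The region beyond the polyhedrin 3′ UTR presumably supplies the other flank, though it is not annotated.
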