Addgene plasmid #118869: pOCC207
Purpose: shuttle vector for baculovirus production, using FlashBac bacmid; for recombinant protein with N-terminal HIS6 tag, cleavable with 3C, and N-terminal mCherry
Depositing lab: Marc Bickle & PEPC MPI CBG. Depositing organization: Max Planck Institute of Molecular Cell Biology and Genetics. Publication: FlexiBAC: a versatile, open-source baculovirus vector system for protein expression, secretion, and proteolytic processing. Lemaitre RP, Bogdanova A, Borgonovo B, Woodruff JB, Drechsel DN. BMC Biotechnol. 2019 Mar 29;19(1):20. doi: 10.1186/s12896-019-0512-z. PubMed 30925874.
Backbone
  Vector backbone: pOET1
  Backbone size w/o insert (bp): 4900
  Vector type: Insect Expression
Growth in bacteria
  Bacterial resistance: Ampicillin, 100 μg/mL
  Growth temperature: 37°C
  Growth strain: DB3.1
  Copy number: High Copy
Gene/Insert
  Gene/Insert name: NcoI-HIS6-3C-mCherry-NotI-ccdB-AscI-stop-HindIII cassette
  Promoter: polH
  Tag / fusion protein: HIS6, cleavable with 3C protease, mCherry (N terminal on backbone)
  Cloning method: Restriction Enzyme; 5′ cloning site NotI (unknown if destroyed); 3′ cloning site AscI (unknown if destroyed)
Terms and licenses: Academic/Nonprofit Terms; Industry Terms: Not Available to Industry
How to cite: pOCC207 was a gift from Marc Bickle & PEPC MPI CBG (Addgene plasmid # 118869 ; http://n2t.net/addgene:118869 ; RRID:Addgene_118869)
